Addgene plasmid #127860: pAAV-hSyn-mCherry-WPRE
Purpose: pAAV plasmid expressing mCherry under the hSyn promoter
Depositing lab: Florian Freudenberg. Depositing organization: Goethe-Universitaet Frankfurt am Main. Publication: Interaction of NOS1AP with the NOS-I PDZ domain: Implications for schizophrenia-related alterations in dendritic morphology. Candemir E, Kollert L, Weissflog L, Geis M, Muller A, Post AM, O'Leary A, Harro J, Reif A, Freudenberg F. Eur Neuropsychopharmacol. 2016 Apr;26(4):741-55. doi: 10.1016/j.euroneuro.2016.01.008. Epub 2016 Jan 28. PubMed 26861996.
Backbone
  Vector backbone: pAAV
  Backbone size w/o insert (bp): 4574
  Total vector size (bp): 5279
  Vector type: AAV
Growth in bacteria
  Bacterial resistance: Ampicillin, 100 μg/mL
  Growth temperature: 37°C
  Growth strain: NEB Stable
  Copy number: High Copy
Gene/Insert
  Gene/Insert name: mCherry
  Species: Discosoma
  Insert size (bp): 705
  Promoter: hSyn
  Cloning method: Restriction Enzyme; 5′ cloning site SalI (not destroyed); 3′ cloning site EcoRI (not destroyed)
  Sequencing primers: 5′ cactgccagcttcagcac; 3′ CATAGCGTAAAAGGAGCAACA
Resource information
  A portion of this plasmid was derived from a plasmid made by: The backbone was obtained from pAAV-hSyn-hChR2(H134R)-mCherry, a gift from Karl Deisseroth (Addgene plasmid # 26976). mCherry was amplified by PCR from pAAV-hSyn-hChR2(H134R)-mCherry, a gift from Karl Deisseroth (Addgene plasmid # 26976).
Terms and licenses: Academic/Nonprofit Terms; Industry Terms: Not Available to Industry
How to cite: pAAV-hSyn-mCherry-WPRE was a gift from Florian Freudenberg (Addgene plasmid # 127860 ; http://n2t.net/addgene:127860 ; RRID:Addgene_127860)
