[The description below was written by a language model from this plasmid's Addgene catalogue record and pLannotate feature annotations shown in this document.]
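Description:
pAAV-hSyn-mCherry-WPRE is an adeno-associated virus transfer (cis) plasmid of about 5.3 kb, built on a pAAV backbone and intended for packaging recombinant AAV that expresses a red fluorescent protein in neurons. In bacteria it is maintained at high copy through a ColE1/pUC-type origin and selected with ampicillin via the β-lactamase gene and its own promoter. An f1 phage origin is also present, along with small remnants of pBR322 bom and rop sequences that are fragments only. The record lists a recombination-deficient growth strain, consistent with the usual need to keep the repetitive ITRs stable.

The expression cassette lies between AAV2 inverted terminal repeats, which supply the cis signals for genome replication and encapsidation when Rep, Cap and helper functions are provided in trans. The annotation detects the downstream ITR in full but only two short fragments of the upstream one. This may reflect difficulty in sequencing or annotating the hairpin region, although the record does not settle whether the upstream ITR is complete. Within the cassette, the human synapsin I promoter drives neuron-restricted transcription of the Discosoma-derived monomeric mCherry coding sequence, which was inserted between retained SalI and EcoRI sites. It is followed by the woodchuck hepatitis virus posttranscriptional regulatory element, which enhances transcript stability and expression, and by the human growth hormone polyadenylation signal.

Both the backbone and the mCherry fragment came from a pAAV-hSyn channelrhodopsin-mCherry fusion plasmid, so this construct is in effect the fluorophore-only version. It is suited to labelling transduced neurons, and plausibly to serving as a fluorophore-only control, although the record states only that it expresses mCherry under hSyn.
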