Features (pLannotate 1.2.2; 16 found; start..end, strand, type, name):
     12..39      +  repeat_region  AAV2 ITR (fragment): inverted terminal repeat of adeno-associated virus serotype 2 inverted
     68..95      +  repeat_region  AAV2 ITR (fragment): inverted terminal repeat of adeno-associated virus serotype 2 inverted
    175..622     +  promoter       hSyn promoter: human synapsin I promoter; confers neuron-specific expression (Kügler et al., 2003)
    636..653     +  misc_feature   MCS (fragment): pUC18/19 multiple cloning site
    660..1367    +  CDS            mCherry: mCherry is a basic (constitutively fluorescent) red fluorescent protein published in 2004, derived from Discosoma sp.. It is reported to be a very rapidly-maturing monomer with low acid sensitivity.
   1371..1395    +  misc_feature   MCS (fragment): pBluescript multiple cloning site
   1395..1983    +  misc_feature   WPRE: woodchuck hepatitis virus posttranscriptional regulatory element
   2015..2491    +  polyA_signal   hGH poly(A) signal: human growth hormone polyadenylation signal
   2531..2671    +  repeat_region  AAV2 ITR: inverted terminal repeat of adeno-associated virus serotype 2 inverted
   2676..2727    -  misc_feature   bom (fragment): basis of mobility region from pBR322
   2746..3201    +  rep_origin     f1 ori (sequence partly withheld): f1 bacteriophage origin of replication; arrow indicates direction of (+) strand synthesis
   3202..3251    -  misc_feature   bom (fragment): basis of mobility region from pBR322
   3353..3388    -  CDS            rop (fragment): Rop protein, which maintains plasmids at low copy number; rop
   3483..3587    +  promoter       AmpR promoter: bla
   3588..4448    +  CDS            AmpR: β-lactamase; bla; confers resistance to ampicillin, carbenicillin, and related antibiotics
   4619..5207    +  rep_origin     ori: high-copy-number ColE1/pMB1/pBR322/pUC origin of replication
>Addgene plasmid #127860 | pAAV-hSyn-mCherry-WPRE | addgene full sequence | sequence record 252409 | Addgene NGS Result
CCTGCAGGCAGCTGCGCGCTCGCTCGCTCACTGAGGCCGCCCGGGCGTCGGGCGACCTTTGGTCGCCCGG
CCTCAGTGAGCGAGCGAGCGCGCAGAGAGGGAGTGGCCAACTCCATCACTAGGGGTTCCTGCGGCCGCAC
GCGTGTGTCTAGACTGCAGAGGGCCCTGCGTATGAGTGCAAGTGGGTTTTAGGACCAGGATGAGGCGGGG
TGGGGGTGCCTACCTGACGACCGACCCCGACCCACTGGACAAGCACCCAACCCCCATTCCCCAAATTGCG
CATCCCCTATCAGAGAGGGGGAGGGGAAACAGGATGCGGCGAGGCGCGTGCGCACTGCCAGCTTCAGCAC
CGCGGACAGTGCCTTCGCCCCCGCCTGGCGGCGCGCGCCACCGCCGCCTCAGCACTGAAGGCGCGCTGAC
GTCACTCGCCGGTCCCCCGCAAACTCCCCTTCCCGGCCACCTTGGTCGCGTCCGCGCCGCCGCCGGCCCA
GCCGGACCGCACCACGCGAGGCGCGAGATAGGGGGGCACGGGCGCGACCATCTGCGCTGCGGCGCCGGCG
ACTCAGCGCTGCCTCAGTCTGCGGTGGGCAGCGGAGGAGTCGTGTCGTGCCTGAGAGCGCAGTCGAGAAG
GTACCGGATCCTCTAGAGTCGACGCCACCATGGTGAGCAAGGGCGAGGAGGATAACATGGCCATCATCAA
GGAGTTCATGCGCTTCAAGGTGCACATGGAGGGCTCCGTGAACGGCCACGAGTTCGAGATCGAGGGCGAG
GGCGAGGGCCGCCCCTACGAGGGCACCCAGACCGCCAAGCTGAAGGTGACCAAGGGTGGCCCCCTGCCCT
TCGCCTGGGACATCCTGTCCCCTCAGTTCATGTACGGCTCCAAGGCCTACGTGAAGCACCCCGCCGACAT
CCCCGACTACTTGAAGCTGTCCTTCCCCGAGGGCTTCAAGTGGGAGCGCGTGATGAACTTCGAGGACGGC
GGCGTGGTGACCGTGACCCAGGACTCCTCCCTGCAGGACGGCGAGTTCATCTACAAGGTGAAGCTGCGCG
GCACCAACTTCCCCTCCGACGGCCCCGTAATGCAGAAGAAGACCATGGGCTGGGAGGCCTCCTCCGAGCG
GATGTACCCCGAGGACGGCGCCCTGAAGGGCGAGATCAAGCAGAGGCTGAAGCTGAAGGACGGCGGCCAC
TACGACGCTGAGGTCAAGACCACCTACAAGGCCAAGAAGCCCGTGCAGCTGCCCGGCGCCTACAACGTCA
ACATCAAGTTGGACATCACCTCCCACAACGAGGACTACACCATCGTGGAACAGTACGAACGCGCCGAGGG
CCGCCACTCCACCGGCGGCATGGACGAGCTGTACAAGTAAGAATTCGATATCAAGCTTATCGATAATCAA
CCTCTGGATTACAAAATTTGTGAAAGATTGACTGGTATTCTTAACTATGTTGCTCCTTTTACGCTATGTG
GATACGCTGCTTTAATGCCTTTGTATCATGCTATTGCTTCCCGTATGGCTTTCATTTTCTCCTCCTTGTA
TAAATCCTGGTTGCTGTCTCTTTATGAGGAGTTGTGGCCCGTTGTCAGGCAACGTGGCGTGGTGTGCACT
GTGTTTGCTGACGCAACCCCCACTGGTTGGGGCATTGCCACCACCTGTCAGCTCCTTTCCGGGACTTTCG
CTTTCCCCCTCCCTATTGCCACGGCGGAACTCATCGCCGCCTGCCTTGCCCGCTGCTGGACAGGGGCTCG
GCTGTTGGGCACTGACAATTCCGTGGTGTTGTCGGGGAAATCATCGTCCTTTCCTTGGCTGCTCGCCTAT
GTTGCCACCTGGATTCTGCGCGGGACGTCCTTCTGCTACGTCCCTTCGGCCCTCAATCCAGCGGACCTTC
CTTCCCGCGGCCTGCTGCCGGCTCTGCGGCCTCTTCCGCGTCTTCGCCTTCGCCCTCAGACGAGTCGGAT
CTCCCTTTGGGCCGCCTCCCCGCATCGATACCGAGCGCTGCTCGAGAGATCTACGGGTGGCATCCCTGTG
ACCCCTCCCCAGTGCCTCTCCTGGCCCTGGAAGTTGCCACTCCAGTGCCCACCAGCCTTGTCCTAATAAA
ATTAAGTTGCATCATTTTGTCTGACTAGGTGTCCTTCTATAATATTATGGGGTGGAGGGGGGTGGTATGG
AGCAAGGGGCAAGTTGGGAAGACAACCTGTAGGGCCTGCGGGGTCTATTGGGAACCAAGCTGGAGTGCAG
TGGCACAATCTTGGCTCACTGCAATCTCCGCCTCCTGGGTTCAAGCGATTCTCCTGCCTCAGCCTCCCGA
GTTGTTGGGATTCCAGGCATGCATGACCAGGCTCAGCTAATTTTTGTTTTTTTGGTAGAGACGGGGTTTC
ACCATATTGGCCAGGCTGGTCTCCAACTCCTAATCTCAGGTGATCTACCCACCTTGGCCTCCCAAATTGC
TGGGATTACAGGCGTGAACCACTGCTCCCTTCCCTGTCCTTCTGATTTTGTAGGTAACCACGTGCGGACC
GAGCGGCCGCAGGAACCCCTAGTGATGGAGTTGGCCACTCCCTCTCTGCGCGCTCGCTCGCTCACTGAGG
CCGGGCGACCAAAGGTCGCCCGACGCCCGGGCTTTGCCCGGGCGGCCTCAGTGAGCGAGCGAGCGCGCAG
CTGCCTGCAGGGGCGCCTGATGCGGTATTTTCTCCTTACGCATCTGTGCGGTATTTCACACCGCATA
[95 nt withheld, positions 2728-2822]
T
[46 nt withheld, positions 2824-2869]
C
[141 nt withheld, positions 2871-3011]
CCTTTGACGTTGGAGTCCACGTTCTTT
[37 nt withheld, positions 3039-3075]
ACTCTATCTCGGGCTATTCTTTTGATTTATAAGGGATTTTGCCGATTTCGGTCTATTGGTTAAAAAATGA
GCTGATTTAACAAAAATTTAACGCGAATTTTAACAAAATATTAACGTTTACAATTTTATGGTGCACTCTC
AGTACAATCTGCTCTGATGCCGCATAGTTAAGCCAGCCCCGACACCCGCCAACACCCGCTGACGCGCCCT
GACGGGCTTGTCTGCTCCCGGCATCCGCTTACAGACAAGCTGTGACCGTCTCCGGGAGCTGCATGTGTCA
GAGGTTTTCACCGTCATCACCGAAACGCGCGAGACGAAAGGGCCTCGTGATACGCCTATTTTTATAGGTT
AATGTCATGATAATAATGGTTTCTTAGACGTCAGGTGGCACTTTTCGGGGAAATGTGCGCGGAACCCCTA
TTTGTTTATTTTTCTAAATACATTCAAATATGTATCCGCTCATGAGACAATAACCCTGATAAATGCTTCA
ATAATATTGAAAAAGGAAGAGTATGAGTATTCAACATTTCCGTGTCGCCCTTATTCCCTTTTTTGCGGCA
TTTTGCCTTCCTGTTTTTGCTCACCCAGAAACGCTGGTGAAAGTAAAAGATGCTGAAGATCAGTTGGGTG
CACGAGTGGGTTACATCGAACTGGATCTCAACAGCGGTAAGATCCTTGAGAGTTTTCGCCCCGAAGAACG
TTTTCCAATGATGAGCACTTTTAAAGTTCTGCTATGTGGCGCGGTATTATCCCGTATTGACGCCGGGCAA
GAGCAACTCGGTCGCCGCATACACTATTCTCAGAATGACTTGGTTGAGTACTCACCAGTCACAGAAAAGC
ATCTTACGGATGGCATGACAGTAAGAGAATTATGCAGTGCTGCCATAACCATGAGTGATAACACTGCGGC
CAACTTACTTCTGACAACGATCGGAGGACCGAAGGAGCTAACCGCTTTTTTGCACAACATGGGGGATCAT
GTAACTCGCCTTGATCGTTGGGAACCGGAGCTGAATGAAGCCATACCAAACGACGAGCGTGACACCACGA
TGCCTGTAGCAATGGCAACAACGTTGCGCAAACTATTAACTGGCGAACTACTTACTCTAGCTTCCCGGCA
ACAATTAATAGACTGGATGGAGGCGGATAAAGTTGCAGGACCACTTCTGCGCTCGGCCCTTCCGGCTGGC
TGGTTTATTGCTGATAAATCTGGAGCCGGTGAGCGTGGGTCTCGCGGTATCATTGCAGCACTGGGGCCAG
ATGGTAAGCCCTCCCGTATCGTAGTTATCTACACGACGGGGAGTCAGGCAACTATGGATGAACGAAATAG
ACAGATCGCTGAGATAGGTGCCTCACTGATTAAGCATTGGTAACTGTCAGACCAAGTTTACTCATATATA
CTTTAGATTGATTTAAAACTTCATTTTTAATTTAAAAGGATCTAGGTGAAGATCCTTTTTGATAATCTCA
TGACCAAAATCCCTTAACGTGAGTTTTCGTTCCACTGAGCGTCAGACCCCGTAGAAAAGATCAAAGGATC
TTCTTGAGATCCTTTTTTTCTGCGCGTAATCTGCTGCTTGCAAACAAAAAAACCACCGCTACCAGCGGTG
GTTTGTTTGCCGGATCAAGAGCTACCAACTCTTTTTCCGAAGGTAACTGGCTTCAGCAGAGCGCAGATAC
CAAATACTGTTCTTCTAGTGTAGCCGTAGTTAGGCCACCACTTCAAGAACTCTGTAGCACCGCCTACATA
CCTCGCTCTGCTAATCCTGTTACCAGTGGCTGCTGCCAGTGGCGATAAGTCGTGTCTTACCGGGTTGGAC
TCAAGACGATAGTTACCGGATAAGGCGCAGCGGTCGGGCTGAACGGGGGGTTCGTGCACACAGCCCAGCT
TGGAGCGAACGACCTACACCGAACTGAGATACCTACAGCGTGAGCTATGAGAAAGCGCCACGCTTCCCGA
AGGGAGAAAGGCGGACAGGTATCCGGTAAGCGGCAGGGTCGGAACAGGAGAGCGCACGAGGGAGCTTCCA
GGGGGAAACGCCTGGTATCTTTATAGTCCTGTCGGGTTTCGCCACCTCTGACTTGAGCGTCGATTTTTGT
GATGCTCGTCAGGGGGGCGGAGCCTATGGAAAAACGCCAGCAACGCGGCCTTTTTACGGTTCCTGGCCTT
TTGCTGGCCTTTTGCTCACATGT
